LOCUS       PXL 8548 bp ds-DNA circular 20-APR-2016
DEFINITION  .
FEATURES             Location/Qualifiers
     CDS             3428..4288
                     /label="ORF\frame\1"
                     /ApEinfo_revcolor=#f8d3a9
                     /ApEinfo_fwdcolor=#f8d3a9
     CDS             6401..2124
                     /label="hSpCas9"
                     /ApEinfo_revcolor=#f58a5e
                     /ApEinfo_fwdcolor=#f58a5e
     misc_feature    6482..6496
                     /label="NLS"
                     /ApEinfo_revcolor=#ff9ccd
                     /ApEinfo_fwdcolor=#ff9ccd
     rep_origin      2603..2909
                     /label="f1_origin"
                     /ApEinfo_revcolor=#c7b0e3
                     /ApEinfo_fwdcolor=#c7b0e3
     misc_feature    6425..6445
                     /label="FLAG"
                     /ApEinfo_revcolor=#84b0dc
                     /ApEinfo_fwdcolor=#84b0dc
     misc_feature    complement(2149..2166)
                     /label="BGH_rev_primer"
                     /ApEinfo_revcolor=#75c6a9
                     /ApEinfo_fwdcolor=#75c6a9
     misc_feature    6404..6424
                     /label="FLAG"
                     /ApEinfo_revcolor=#b4abac
                     /ApEinfo_fwdcolor=#b4abac
     misc_feature    6446..6469
                     /label="FLAG"
                     /ApEinfo_revcolor=#ffef86
                     /ApEinfo_fwdcolor=#ffef86
     misc_feature    5305..5324
                     /label="LKO1_5_primer"
                     /ApEinfo_revcolor=#75c6a9
                     /ApEinfo_fwdcolor=#75c6a9
     misc_feature    5385..5398
                     /label="insert\guide\here"
                     /ApEinfo_revcolor=#84b0dc
                     /ApEinfo_fwdcolor=#84b0dc
     rep_origin      4443..5062
                     /label="pBR322_origin"
                     /ApEinfo_revcolor=#ffef86
                     /ApEinfo_fwdcolor=#ffef86
     terminator      2152..2355
                     /label="bGH_PA_terminator"
                     /ApEinfo_revcolor=#f8d3a9
                     /ApEinfo_fwdcolor=#f8d3a9
     misc_feature    5594..5863
                     /label="CAG_enhancer"
                     /ApEinfo_revcolor=#faac61
                     /ApEinfo_fwdcolor=#faac61
     gene            3428..4288
                     /label="Ampicillin gene"
                     /ApEinfo_revcolor=#b7e6d7
                     /ApEinfo_fwdcolor=#b7e6d7
     promoter        5143..5375
                     /label="hU6_promoter"
                     /ApEinfo_revcolor=#9eafd2
                     /ApEinfo_fwdcolor=#9eafd2
     promoter        3358..3386
                     /label="AmpR_promoter"
                     /ApEinfo_revcolor=#f58a5e
                     /ApEinfo_fwdcolor=#f58a5e
     CDS             complement(6380..489)
                     /label="ORF\frame\3"
                     /ApEinfo_revcolor=#c7b0e3
                     /ApEinfo_fwdcolor=#c7b0e3
     misc_feature    6476..6496
                     /label="SV40\NLS"
                     /ApEinfo_revcolor=#d59687
                     /ApEinfo_fwdcolor=#d59687
     misc_feature    6476..6499
                     /label="SV40\NLS"
                     /ApEinfo_revcolor=#9eafd2
                     /ApEinfo_fwdcolor=#9eafd2
     misc_feature    5477..5482
                     /label="U6\terminator"
                     /ApEinfo_revcolor=#f8d3a9
                     /ApEinfo_fwdcolor=#f8d3a9
     misc_feature    3177..3199
                     /label="pGEX_3_primer"
                     /ApEinfo_revcolor=#85dae9
                     /ApEinfo_fwdcolor=#85dae9
     misc_feature    5401..5476
                     /label="Guide\RNA\Scaffold"
                     /ApEinfo_revcolor=#ffef86
                     /ApEinfo_fwdcolor=#ffef86
ORIGIN
        1 acaatcctgg atttcctgaa gtccgacggc ttcgccaaca gaaacttcat gcagctgatc
       61 cacgacgaca gcctgacctt taaagaggac atccagaaag cccaggtgtc cggccagggc
      121 gatagcctgc acgagcacat tgccaatctg gccggcagcc ccgccattaa gaagggcatc
      181 ctgcagacag tgaaggtggt ggacgagctc gtgaaagtga tgggccggca caagcccgag
      241 aacatcgtga tcgaaatggc cagagagaac cagaccaccc agaagggaca gaagaacagc
      301 cgcgagagaa tgaagcggat cgaagagggc atcaaagagc tgggcagcca gatcctgaaa
      361 gaacaccccg tggaaaacac ccagctgcag aacgagaagc tgtacctgta ctacctgcag
      421 aatgggcggg atatgtacgt ggaccaggaa ctggacatca accggctgtc cgactacgat
      481 gtggaccata tcgtgcctca gagctttctg aaggacgact ccatcgacaa caaggtgctg
      541 accagaagcg acaagaaccg gggcaagagc gacaacgtgc cctccgaaga ggtcgtgaag
      601 aagatgaaga actactggcg gcagctgctg aacgccaagc tgattaccca gagaaagttc
      661 gacaatctga ccaaggccga gagaggcggc ctgagcgaac tggataaggc cggcttcatc
      721 aagagacagc tggtggaaac ccggcagatc acaaagcacg tggcacagat cctggactcc
      781 cggatgaaca ctaagtacga cgagaatgac aagctgatcc gggaagtgaa agtgatcacc
      841 ctgaagtcca agctggtgtc cgatttccgg aaggatttcc agttttacaa agtgcgcgag
      901 atcaacaact accaccacgc ccacgacgcc tacctgaacg ccgtcgtggg aaccgccctg
      961 atcaaaaagt accctaagct ggaaagcgag ttcgtgtacg gcgactacaa ggtgtacgac
     1021 gtgcggaaga tgatcgccaa gagcgagcag gaaatcggca aggctaccgc caagtacttc
     1081 ttctacagca acatcatgaa ctttttcaag accgagatta ccctggccaa cggcgagatc
     1141 cggaagcggc ctctgatcga gacaaacggc gaaaccgggg agatcgtgtg ggataagggc
     1201 cgggattttg ccaccgtgcg gaaagtgctg agcatgcccc aagtgaatat cgtgaaaaag
     1261 accgaggtgc agacaggcgg cttcagcaaa gagtctatcc tgcccaagag gaacagcgat
     1321 aagctgatcg ccagaaagaa ggactgggac cctaagaagt acggcggctt cgacagcccc
     1381 accgtggcct attctgtgct ggtggtggcc aaagtggaaa agggcaagtc caagaaactg
     1441 aagagtgtga aagagctgct ggggatcacc atcatggaaa gaagcagctt cgagaagaat
     1501 cccatcgact ttctggaagc caagggctac aaagaagtga aaaaggacct gatcatcaag
     1561 ctgcctaagt actccctgtt cgagctggaa aacggccgga agagaatgct ggcctctgcc
     1621 ggcgaactgc agaagggaaa cgaactggcc ctgccctcca aatatgtgaa cttcctgtac
     1681 ctggccagcc actatgagaa gctgaagggc tcccccgagg ataatgagca gaaacagctg
     1741 tttgtggaac agcacaagca ctacctggac gagatcatcg agcagatcag cgagttctcc
     1801 aagagagtga tcctggccga cgctaatctg gacaaagtgc tgtccgccta caacaagcac
     1861 cgggataagc ccatcagaga gcaggccgag aatatcatcc acctgtttac cctgaccaat
     1921 ctgggagccc ctgccgcctt caagtacttt gacaccacca tcgaccggaa gaggtacacc
     1981 agcaccaaag aggtgctgga cgccaccctg atccaccaga gcatcaccgg cctgtacgag
     2041 acacggatcg acctgtctca gctgggaggc gacaaaaggc cggcggccac gaaaaaggcc
     2101 ggccaggcaa aaaagaaaaa gtaagaattc ctagagctcg ctgatcagcc tcgactgtgc
     2161 cttctagttg ccagccatct gttgtttgcc cctcccccgt gccttccttg accctggaag
     2221 gtgccactcc cactgtcctt tcctaataaa atgaggaaat tgcatcgcat tgtctgagta
     2281 ggtgtcattc tattctgggg ggtggggtgg ggcaggacag caagggggag gattgggaag
     2341 agaatagcag gcatgctggg gagcggccgc aggaacccct agtgatggag ttggccactc
     2401 cctctctgcg cgctcgctcg ctcactgagg ccgggcgacc aaaggtcgcc cgacgcccgg
     2461 gctttgcccg ggcggcctca gtgagcgagc gagcgcgcag ctgcctgcag gggcgcctga
     2521 tgcggtattt tctccttacg catctgtgcg gtatttcaca ccgcatannn nnnnnnnnnn
     2581 nnnnnnnnnn nnnnnnnnnn nnnnnnnnnn nnnnnnnnnn nnnnnnnnnn nnnnnnnnnn
     2641 nnnnnnnnnn nnnnnnnnnn nnnnnnnnnn nnnnnnnnnn nnnnnnnnnn nnnnnnnnnn
     2701 nnnnnnnnnc nnnnnnnnnn nnnnnnnnnn nnnnnnnnnn nnnnnnnnnn nnnnnnnnnn
     2761 nnnnnnnnnn nnnnnnnnnn nnnnnnnnnn nnnnnnnnnn nnnnnnnnnn nnnnnnnnnn
     2821 nnnnnnnnnn nnnnnnnnnn nnnnnnnnnn ncctttgacg ttggagtcca cgttctttnn
     2881 nnnnnnnnnn nnnnnnnnnn nnnnnnnnnn nnnnnaccct atctcgggct attcttttga
     2941 tttataaggg attttgccga tttcggccta ttggttaaaa aatgagctga tttaacaaaa
     3001 atttaacgcg aattttaaca aaatattaac gtttacaatt ttatggtgca ctctcagtac
     3061 aatctgctct gatgccgcat agttaagcca gccccgacac ccgccaacac ccgctgacgc
     3121 gccctgacgg gcttgtctgc tcccggcatc cgcttacaga caagctgtga ccgtctccgg
     3181 gagctgcatg tgtcagaggt tttcaccgtc atcaccgaaa cgcgcgagac gaaagggcct
     3241 cgtgatacgc ctatttttat aggttaatgt catgataata atggtttctt agacgtcagg
     3301 tggcactttt cggggaaatg tgcgcggaac ccctatttgt ttatttttct aaatacattc
     3361 aaatatgtat ccgctcatga gacaataacc ctgataaatg cttcaataat attgaaaaag
     3421 gaagagtatg agtattcaac atttccgtgt cgcccttatt cccttttttg cggcattttg
     3481 ccttcctgtt tttgctcacc cagaaacgct ggtgaaagta aaagatgctg aagatcagtt
     3541 gggtgcacga gtgggttaca tcgaactgga tctcaacagc ggtaagatcc ttgagagttt
     3601 tcgccccgaa gaacgttttc caatgatgag cacttttaaa gttctgctat gtggcgcggt
     3661 attatcccgt attgacgccg ggcaagagca actcggtcgc cgcatacact attctcagaa
     3721 tgacttggtt gagtactcac cagtcacaga aaagcatctt acggatggca tgacagtaag
     3781 agaattatgc agtgctgcca taaccatgag tgataacact gcggccaact tacttctgac
     3841 aacgatcgga ggaccgaagg agctaaccgc ttttttgcac aacatggggg atcatgtaac
     3901 tcgccttgat cgttgggaac cggagctgaa tgaagccata ccaaacgacg agcgtgacac
     3961 cacgatgcct gtagcaatgg caacaacgtt gcgcaaacta ttaactggcg aactacttac
     4021 tctagcttcc cggcaacaat taatagactg gatggaggcg gataaagttg caggaccact
     4081 tctgcgctcg gcccttccgg ctggctggtt tattgctgat aaatctggag ccggtgagcg
     4141 tggaagccgc ggtatcattg cagcactggg gccagatggt aagccctccc gtatcgtagt
     4201 tatctacacg acggggagtc aggcaactat ggatgaacga aatagacaga tcgctgagat
     4261 aggtgcctca ctgattaagc attggtaact gtcagaccaa gtttactcat atatacttta
     4321 gattgattta aaacttcatt tttaatttaa aaggatctag gtgaagatcc tttttgataa
     4381 tctcatgacc aaaatccctt aacgtgagtt ttcgttccac tgagcgtcag accccgtaga
     4441 aaagatcaaa ggatcttctt gagatccttt ttttctgcgc gtaatctgct gcttgcaaac
     4501 aaaaaaacca ccgctaccag cggtggtttg tttgccggat caagagctac caactctttt
     4561 tccgaaggta actggcttca gcagagcgca gataccaaat actgtccttc tagtgtagcc
     4621 gtagttaggc caccacttca agaactctgt agcaccgcct acatacctcg ctctgctaat
     4681 cctgttacca gtggctgctg ccagtggcga taagtcgtgt cttaccgggt tggactcaag
     4741 acgatagtta ccggataagg cgcagcggtc gggctgaacg gggggttcgt gcacacagcc
     4801 cagcttggag cgaacgacct acaccgaact gagataccta cagcgtgagc tatgagaaag
     4861 cgccacgctt cccgaaggga gaaaggcgga caggtatccg gtaagcggca gggtcggaac
     4921 aggagagcgc acgagggagc ttccaggggg aaacgcctgg tatctttata gtcctgtcgg
     4981 gtttcgccac ctctgacttg agcgtcgatt tttgtgatgc tcgtcagggg ggcggagcct
     5041 atggaaaaac gccagcaacg cggccttttt acggttcctg gccttttgct ggccttttgc
     5101 tcacatgtcc ttaattaacc ttcgaaccca tgtgagggcc tatttcccat gattccttca
     5161 tatttgcata tacgatacaa ggctgttaga gagataattg gaattaattt gactgtaaac
     5221 acaaagatat tagtacaaaa tacgtgacgt agaaagtaat aatttcttgg gtagtttgca
     5281 gttttaaaat tatgttttaa aatggactat catatgctta ccgtaacttg aaagtatttc
     5341 gatttcttgg ctttatatat cttgtggaaa ggacgaaaca ccgggtcttc gagaagacct
     5401 gttttagagc tagaaatagc aagttaaaat aaggctagtc cgttatcaac ttgaaaaagt
     5461 ggcaccgagt cggtgctttt ttgttttaga gctagaaata gcaagttaaa ataaggctag
     5521 tccgttttta gcgcgtgcgc caattctgca gacaaatggc tctagggtta attaaggtct
     5581 agaggtaccc gttacataac ttacggtaaa tggcccgcct ggctgaccgc ccaacgaccc
     5641 ccgcccattg acgtcaatag taacgccaat agggactttc cattgacgtc aatgggtgga
     5701 gtatttacgg taaactgccc acttggcagt acatcaagtg tatcatatgc caagtacgcc
     5761 ccctattgac gtcaatgacg gtaaatggcc cgcctggcat tgtgcccagt acatgacctt
     5821 atgggacttt cctacttggc agtacatcta cgtattagtc atcgctatta ccatggtcga
     5881 ggtgagcccc acgttctgct tcactctccc catctccccc ccctccccac ccccaatttt
     5941 gtatttattt attttttaat tattttgtgc agcgatgggg gcgggggggg ggggggggcg
     6001 cgcgccaggc ggggcggggc ggggcgaggg gcggggcggg gcgaggcgga gaggtgcggc
     6061 ggcagccaat cagagcggcg cgctccgaaa gtttcctttt atggcgaggc ggcggcggcg
     6121 gcggccctat aaaaagcgaa gcgcgcggcg ggcgggagtc gctgcgacgc tgccttcgcc
     6181 ccgtgccccg ctccgccgcc gcctcgcgcc gcccgccccg gctctgactg accgcgttac
     6241 tcccacaggt gagcgggcgg gacggccctt ctcctccggg ctgtaattag ctgagcaaga
     6301 ggtaagggtt taagggatgg ttggttggtg gggtattaat gtttaattac ctggagcacc
     6361 tgcctgaaat cacttttttt caggttggac cggtgccacc atggactata aggaccacga
     6421 cggagactac aaggatcatg atattgatta caaagacgat gacgataaga tggccccaaa
     6481 gaagaagcgg aaggtcggta tccacggagt cccagcagcc gacaagaagt acagcatcgg
     6541 cctggacatc ggcaccaact ctgtgggctg ggccgtgatc accgacgagt acaaggtgcc
     6601 cagcaagaaa ttcaaggtgc tgggcaacac cgaccggcac agcatcaaga agaacctgat
     6661 cggagccctg ctgttcgaca gcggcgaaac agccgaggcc acccggctga agagaaccgc
     6721 cagaagaaga tacaccagac ggaagaaccg gatctgctat ctgcaagaga tcttcagcaa
     6781 cgagatggcc aaggtggacg acagcttctt ccacagactg gaagagtcct tcctggtgga
     6841 agaggataag aagcacgagc ggcaccccat cttcggcaac atcgtggacg aggtggccta
     6901 ccacgagaag taccccacca tctaccacct gagaaagaaa ctggtggaca gcaccgacaa
     6961 ggccgacctg cggctgatct atctggccct ggcccacatg atcaagttcc ggggccactt
     7021 cctgatcgag ggcgacctga accccgacaa cagcgacgtg gacaagctgt tcatccagct
     7081 ggtgcagacc tacaaccagc tgttcgagga aaaccccatc aacgccagcg gcgtggacgc
     7141 caaggccatc ctgtctgcca gactgagcaa gagcagacgg ctggaaaatc tgatcgccca
     7201 gctgcccggc gagaagaaga atggcctgtt cggaaacctg attgccctga gcctgggcct
     7261 gacccccaac ttcaagagca acttcgacct ggccgaggat gccaaactgc agctgagcaa
     7321 ggacacctac gacgacgacc tggacaacct gctggcccag atcggcgacc agtacgccga
     7381 cctgtttctg gccgccaaga acctgtccga cgccatcctg ctgagcgaca tcctgagagt
     7441 gaacaccgag atcaccaagg cccccctgag cgcctctatg atcaagagat acgacgagca
     7501 ccaccaggac ctgaccctgc tgaaagctct cgtgcggcag cagctgcctg agaagtacaa
     7561 agagattttc ttcgaccaga gcaagaacgg ctacgccggc tacattgacg gcggagccag
     7621 ccaggaagag ttctacaagt tcatcaagcc catcctggaa aagatggacg gcaccgagga
     7681 actgctcgtg aagctgaaca gagaggacct gctgcggaag cagcggacct tcgacaacgg
     7741 cagcatcccc caccagatcc acctgggaga gctgcacgcc attctgcggc ggcaggaaga
     7801 tttttaccca ttcctgaagg acaaccggga aaagatcgag aagatcctga ccttccgcat
     7861 cccctactac gtgggccctc tggccagggg aaacagcaga ttcgcctgga tgaccagaaa
     7921 gagcgaggaa accatcaccc cctggaactt cgaggaagtg gtggacaagg gcgcttccgc
     7981 ccagagcttc atcgagcgga tgaccaactt cgataagaac ctgcccaacg agaaggtgct
     8041 gcccaagcac agcctgctgt acgagtactt caccgtgtat aacgagctga ccaaagtgaa
     8101 atacgtgacc gagggaatga gaaagcccgc cttcctgagc ggcgagcaga aaaaggccat
     8161 cgtggacctg ctgttcaaga ccaaccggaa agtgaccgtg aagcagctga aagaggacta
     8221 cttcaagaaa atcgagtgct tcgactccgt ggaaatctcc ggcgtggaag atcggttcaa
     8281 cgcctccctg ggcacatacc acgatctgct gaaaattatc aaggacaagg acttcctgga
     8341 caatgaggaa aacgaggaca ttctggaaga tatcgtgctg accctgacac tgtttgagga
     8401 cagagagatg atcgaggaac ggctgaaaac ctatgcccac ctgttcgacg acaaagtgat
     8461 gaagcagctg aagcggcgga gatacaccgg ctggggcagg ctgagccgga agctgatcaa
     8521 cggcatccgg gacaagcagt ccggcaag
//
