>Addgene plasmid #75349 | PXL | depositor full sequence | sequence record 145849 | PXL sequence 8549 bps
ACAATCCTGGATTTCCTGAAGTCCGACGGCTTCGCCAACAGAAACTTCATGCAGCTGATCCACGACGACA
GCCTGACCTTTAAAGAGGACATCCAGAAAGCCCAGGTGTCCGGCCAGGGCGATAGCCTGCACGAGCACAT
TGCCAATCTGGCCGGCAGCCCCGCCATTAAGAAGGGCATCCTGCAGACAGTGAAGGTGGTGGACGAGCTC
GTGAAAGTGATGGGCCGGCACAAGCCCGAGAACATCGTGATCGAAATGGCCAGAGAGAACCAGACCACCC
AGAAGGGACAGAAGAACAGCCGCGAGAGAATGAAGCGGATCGAAGAGGGCATCAAAGAGCTGGGCAGCCA
GATCCTGAAAGAACACCCCGTGGAAAACACCCAGCTGCAGAACGAGAAGCTGTACCTGTACTACCTGCAG
AATGGGCGGGATATGTACGTGGACCAGGAACTGGACATCAACCGGCTGTCCGACTACGATGTGGACCATA
TCGTGCCTCAGAGCTTTCTGAAGGACGACTCCATCGACAACAAGGTGCTGACCAGAAGCGACAAGAACCG
GGGCAAGAGCGACAACGTGCCCTCCGAAGAGGTCGTGAAGAAGATGAAGAACTACTGGCGGCAGCTGCTG
AACGCCAAGCTGATTACCCAGAGAAAGTTCGACAATCTGACCAAGGCCGAGAGAGGCGGCCTGAGCGAAC
TGGATAAGGCCGGCTTCATCAAGAGACAGCTGGTGGAAACCCGGCAGATCACAAAGCACGTGGCACAGAT
CCTGGACTCCCGGATGAACACTAAGTACGACGAGAATGACAAGCTGATCCGGGAAGTGAAAGTGATCACC
CTGAAGTCCAAGCTGGTGTCCGATTTCCGGAAGGATTTCCAGTTTTACAAAGTGCGCGAGATCAACAACT
ACCACCACGCCCACGACGCCTACCTGAACGCCGTCGTGGGAACCGCCCTGATCAAAAAGTACCCTAAGCT
GGAAAGCGAGTTCGTGTACGGCGACTACAAGGTGTACGACGTGCGGAAGATGATCGCCAAGAGCGAGCAG
GAAATCGGCAAGGCTACCGCCAAGTACTTCTTCTACAGCAACATCATGAACTTTTTCAAGACCGAGATTA
CCCTGGCCAACGGCGAGATCCGGAAGCGGCCTCTGATCGAGACAAACGGCGAAACCGGGGAGATCGTGTG
GGATAAGGGCCGGGATTTTGCCACCGTGCGGAAAGTGCTGAGCATGCCCCAAGTGAATATCGTGAAAAAG
ACCGAGGTGCAGACAGGCGGCTTCAGCAAAGAGTCTATCCTGCCCAAGAGGAACAGCGATAAGCTGATCG
CCAGAAAGAAGGACTGGGACCCTAAGAAGTACGGCGGCTTCGACAGCCCCACCGTGGCCTATTCTGTGCT
GGTGGTGGCCAAAGTGGAAAAGGGCAAGTCCAAGAAACTGAAGAGTGTGAAAGAGCTGCTGGGGATCACC
ATCATGGAAAGAAGCAGCTTCGAGAAGAATCCCATCGACTTTCTGGAAGCCAAGGGCTACAAAGAAGTGA
AAAAGGACCTGATCATCAAGCTGCCTAAGTACTCCCTGTTCGAGCTGGAAAACGGCCGGAAGAGAATGCT
GGCCTCTGCCGGCGAACTGCAGAAGGGAAACGAACTGGCCCTGCCCTCCAAATATGTGAACTTCCTGTAC
CTGGCCAGCCACTATGAGAAGCTGAAGGGCTCCCCCGAGGATAATGAGCAGAAACAGCTGTTTGTGGAAC
AGCACAAGCACTACCTGGACGAGATCATCGAGCAGATCAGCGAGTTCTCCAAGAGAGTGATCCTGGCCGA
CGCTAATCTGGACAAAGTGCTGTCCGCCTACAACAAGCACCGGGATAAGCCCATCAGAGAGCAGGCCGAG
AATATCATCCACCTGTTTACCCTGACCAATCTGGGAGCCCCTGCCGCCTTCAAGTACTTTGACACCACCA
TCGACCGGAAGAGGTACACCAGCACCAAAGAGGTGCTGGACGCCACCCTGATCCACCAGAGCATCACCGG
CCTGTACGAGACACGGATCGACCTGTCTCAGCTGGGAGGCGACAAAAGGCCGGCGGCCACGAAAAAGGCC
GGCCAGGCAAAAAAGAAAAAGTAAGAATTCCTAGAGCTCGCTGATCAGCCTCGACTGTGCCTTCTAGTTG
CCAGCCATCTGTTGTTTGCCCCTCCCCCGTGCCTTCCTTGACCCTGGAAGGTGCCACTCCCACTGTCCTT
TCCTAATAAAATGAGGAAATTGCATCGCATTGTCTGAGTAGGTGTCATTCTATTCTGGGGGGTGGGGTGG
GGCAGGACAGCAAGGGGGAGGATTGGGAAGAGAATAGCAGGCATGCTGGGGAGCGGCCGCAGGAACCCCT
AGTGATGGAGTTGGCCACTCCCTCTCTGCGCGCTCGCTCGCTCACTGAGGCCGGGCGACCAAAGGTCGCC
CGACGCCCGGGCTTTGCCCGGGCGGCCTCAGTGAGCGAGCGAGCGCGCAGCTGCCTGCAGGGGCGCCTGA
TGCGGTATTTTCTCCTTACGCATCTGTGCGGTATTTCACACCGCATA
[142 nt withheld, positions 2568-2709]
C
[141 nt withheld, positions 2711-2851]
CCTTTGACGTTGGAGTCCACGTTCTTT
[37 nt withheld, positions 2879-2915]
ACCCTATCTCGGGCTATTCTTTTGATTTATAAGGGATTTTGCCGATTTCGGCCTATTGGTTAAAAAATGA
GCTGATTTAACAAAAATTTAACGCGAATTTTAACAAAATATTAACGTTTACAATTTTATGGTGCACTCTC
AGTACAATCTGCTCTGATGCCGCATAGTTAAGCCAGCCCCGACACCCGCCAACACCCGCTGACGCGCCCT
GACGGGCTTGTCTGCTCCCGGCATCCGCTTACAGACAAGCTGTGACCGTCTCCGGGAGCTGCATGTGTCA
GAGGTTTTCACCGTCATCACCGAAACGCGCGAGACGAAAGGGCCTCGTGATACGCCTATTTTTATAGGTT
AATGTCATGATAATAATGGTTTCTTAGACGTCAGGTGGCACTTTTCGGGGAAATGTGCGCGGAACCCCTA
TTTGTTTATTTTTCTAAATACATTCAAATATGTATCCGCTCATGAGACAATAACCCTGATAAATGCTTCA
ATAATATTGAAAAAGGAAGAGTATGAGTATTCAACATTTCCGTGTCGCCCTTATTCCCTTTTTTGCGGCA
TTTTGCCTTCCTGTTTTTGCTCACCCAGAAACGCTGGTGAAAGTAAAAGATGCTGAAGATCAGTTGGGTG
CACGAGTGGGTTACATCGAACTGGATCTCAACAGCGGTAAGATCCTTGAGAGTTTTCGCCCCGAAGAACG
TTTTCCAATGATGAGCACTTTTAAAGTTCTGCTATGTGGCGCGGTATTATCCCGTATTGACGCCGGGCAA
GAGCAACTCGGTCGCCGCATACACTATTCTCAGAATGACTTGGTTGAGTACTCACCAGTCACAGAAAAGC
ATCTTACGGATGGCATGACAGTAAGAGAATTATGCAGTGCTGCCATAACCATGAGTGATAACACTGCGGC
CAACTTACTTCTGACAACGATCGGAGGACCGAAGGAGCTAACCGCTTTTTTGCACAACATGGGGGATCAT
GTAACTCGCCTTGATCGTTGGGAACCGGAGCTGAATGAAGCCATACCAAACGACGAGCGTGACACCACGA
TGCCTGTAGCAATGGCAACAACGTTGCGCAAACTATTAACTGGCGAACTACTTACTCTAGCTTCCCGGCA
ACAATTAATAGACTGGATGGAGGCGGATAAAGTTGCAGGACCACTTCTGCGCTCGGCCCTTCCGGCTGGC
TGGTTTATTGCTGATAAATCTGGAGCCGGTGAGCGTGGAAGCCGCGGTATCATTGCAGCACTGGGGCCAG
ATGGTAAGCCCTCCCGTATCGTAGTTATCTACACGACGGGGAGTCAGGCAACTATGGATGAACGAAATAG
ACAGATCGCTGAGATAGGTGCCTCACTGATTAAGCATTGGTAACTGTCAGACCAAGTTTACTCATATATA
CTTTAGATTGATTTAAAACTTCATTTTTAATTTAAAAGGATCTAGGTGAAGATCCTTTTTGATAATCTCA
TGACCAAAATCCCTTAACGTGAGTTTTCGTTCCACTGAGCGTCAGACCCCGTAGAAAAGATCAAAGGATC
TTCTTGAGATCCTTTTTTTCTGCGCGTAATCTGCTGCTTGCAAACAAAAAAACCACCGCTACCAGCGGTG
GTTTGTTTGCCGGATCAAGAGCTACCAACTCTTTTTCCGAAGGTAACTGGCTTCAGCAGAGCGCAGATAC
CAAATACTGTCCTTCTAGTGTAGCCGTAGTTAGGCCACCACTTCAAGAACTCTGTAGCACCGCCTACATA
CCTCGCTCTGCTAATCCTGTTACCAGTGGCTGCTGCCAGTGGCGATAAGTCGTGTCTTACCGGGTTGGAC
TCAAGACGATAGTTACCGGATAAGGCGCAGCGGTCGGGCTGAACGGGGGGTTCGTGCACACAGCCCAGCT
TGGAGCGAACGACCTACACCGAACTGAGATACCTACAGCGTGAGCTATGAGAAAGCGCCACGCTTCCCGA
AGGGAGAAAGGCGGACAGGTATCCGGTAAGCGGCAGGGTCGGAACAGGAGAGCGCACGAGGGAGCTTCCA
GGGGGAAACGCCTGGTATCTTTATAGTCCTGTCGGGTTTCGCCACCTCTGACTTGAGCGTCGATTTTTGT
GATGCTCGTCAGGGGGGCGGAGCCTATGGAAAAACGCCAGCAACGCGGCCTTTTTACGGTTCCTGGCCTT
TTGCTGGCCTTTTGCTCACATGTCCTTAATTAACCTTCGAACCCATGTGAGGGCCTATTTCCCATGATTC
CTTCATATTTGCATATACGATACAAGGCTGTTAGAGAGATAATTGGAATTAATTTGACTGTAAACACAAA
GATATTAGTACAAAATACGTGACGTAGCAAAGTAATAATTTCTTGGGTAGTTTGCAGTTTTAAAATTATG
TTTTAAAATGGACTATCATATGCTTACCGTAACTTGAAAGTATTTCGATTTCTTGGCTTTATATATCTTG
TGGAAAGGACGAAACACCGGGTCTTCGAGAAGACCTGTTTTAGAGCTAGAAATAGCAAGTTAAAATAAGG
CTAGTCCGTTATCAACTTGAAAAAGTGGCACCGAGTCGGTGCTTTTTTGTTTTAGAGCTAGAAATAGCAA
GTTAAAATAAGGCTAGTCCGTTTTTAGCGCGTGCGCCAATTCTGCAGACAAATGGCTCTAGGGTTAATTA
AGGTCTAGAGGTACCCGTTACATAACTTACGGTAAATGGCCCGCCTGGCTGACCGCCCAACGACCCCCGC
CCATTGACGTCAATAGTAACGCCAATAGGGACTTTCCATTGACGTCAATGGGTGGAGTATTTACGGTAAA
CTGCCCACTTGGCAGTACATCAAGTGTATCATATGCCAAGTACGCCCCCTATTGACGTCAATGACGGTAA
ATGGCCCGCCTGGCATTGTGCCCAGTACATGACCTTATGGGACTTTCCTACTTGGCAGTACATCTACGTA
TTAGTCATCGCTATTACCATGGTCGAGGTGAGCCCCACGTTCTGCTTCACTCTCCCCATCTCCCCCCCCT
CCCCACCCCCAATTTTGTATTTATTTATTTTTTAATTATTTTGTGCAGCGATGGGGGCGGGGGGGGGGGG
GGGGCGCGCGCCAGGCGGGGCGGGGCGGGGCGAGGGGCGGGGCGGGGCGAGGCGGAGAGGTGCGGCGGCA
GCCAATCAGAGCGGCGCGCTCCGAAAGTTTCCTTTTATGGCGAGGCGGCGGCGGCGGCGGCCCTATAAAA
AGCGAAGCGCGCGGCGGGCGGGAGTCGCTGCGACGCTGCCTTCGCCCCGTGCCCCGCTCCGCCGCCGCCT
CGCGCCGCCCGCCCCGGCTCTGACTGACCGCGTTACTCCCACAGGTGAGCGGGCGGGACGGCCCTTCTCC
TCCGGGCTGTAATTAGCTGAGCAAGAGGTAAGGGTTTAAGGGATGGTTGGTTGGTGGGGTATTAATGTTT
AATTACCTGGAGCACCTGCCTGAAATCACTTTTTTTCAGGTTGGACCGGTGCCACCATGGACTATAAGGA
CCACGACGGAGACTACAAGGATCATGATATTGATTACAAAGACGATGACGATAAGATGGCCCCAAAGAAG
AAGCGGAAGGTCGGTATCCACGGAGTCCCAGCAGCCGACAAGAAGTACAGCATCGGCCTGGACATCGGCA
CCAACTCTGTGGGCTGGGCCGTGATCACCGACGAGTACAAGGTGCCCAGCAAGAAATTCAAGGTGCTGGG
CAACACCGACCGGCACAGCATCAAGAAGAACCTGATCGGAGCCCTGCTGTTCGACAGCGGCGAAACAGCC
GAGGCCACCCGGCTGAAGAGAACCGCCAGAAGAAGATACACCAGACGGAAGAACCGGATCTGCTATCTGC
AAGAGATCTTCAGCAACGAGATGGCCAAGGTGGACGACAGCTTCTTCCACAGACTGGAAGAGTCCTTCCT
GGTGGAAGAGGATAAGAAGCACGAGCGGCACCCCATCTTCGGCAACATCGTGGACGAGGTGGCCTACCAC
GAGAAGTACCCCACCATCTACCACCTGAGAAAGAAACTGGTGGACAGCACCGACAAGGCCGACCTGCGGC
TGATCTATCTGGCCCTGGCCCACATGATCAAGTTCCGGGGCCACTTCCTGATCGAGGGCGACCTGAACCC
CGACAACAGCGACGTGGACAAGCTGTTCATCCAGCTGGTGCAGACCTACAACCAGCTGTTCGAGGAAAAC
CCCATCAACGCCAGCGGCGTGGACGCCAAGGCCATCCTGTCTGCCAGACTGAGCAAGAGCAGACGGCTGG
AAAATCTGATCGCCCAGCTGCCCGGCGAGAAGAAGAATGGCCTGTTCGGAAACCTGATTGCCCTGAGCCT
GGGCCTGACCCCCAACTTCAAGAGCAACTTCGACCTGGCCGAGGATGCCAAACTGCAGCTGAGCAAGGAC
ACCTACGACGACGACCTGGACAACCTGCTGGCCCAGATCGGCGACCAGTACGCCGACCTGTTTCTGGCCG
CCAAGAACCTGTCCGACGCCATCCTGCTGAGCGACATCCTGAGAGTGAACACCGAGATCACCAAGGCCCC
CCTGAGCGCCTCTATGATCAAGAGATACGACGAGCACCACCAGGACCTGACCCTGCTGAAAGCTCTCGTG
CGGCAGCAGCTGCCTGAGAAGTACAAAGAGATTTTCTTCGACCAGAGCAAGAACGGCTACGCCGGCTACA
TTGACGGCGGAGCCAGCCAGGAAGAGTTCTACAAGTTCATCAAGCCCATCCTGGAAAAGATGGACGGCAC
CGAGGAACTGCTCGTGAAGCTGAACAGAGAGGACCTGCTGCGGAAGCAGCGGACCTTCGACAACGGCAGC
ATCCCCCACCAGATCCACCTGGGAGAGCTGCACGCCATTCTGCGGCGGCAGGAAGATTTTTACCCATTCC
TGAAGGACAACCGGGAAAAGATCGAGAAGATCCTGACCTTCCGCATCCCCTACTACGTGGGCCCTCTGGC
CAGGGGAAACAGCAGATTCGCCTGGATGACCAGAAAGAGCGAGGAAACCATCACCCCCTGGAACTTCGAG
GAAGTGGTGGACAAGGGCGCTTCCGCCCAGAGCTTCATCGAGCGGATGACCAACTTCGATAAGAACCTGC
CCAACGAGAAGGTGCTGCCCAAGCACAGCCTGCTGTACGAGTACTTCACCGTGTATAACGAGCTGACCAA
AGTGAAATACGTGACCGAGGGAATGAGAAAGCCCGCCTTCCTGAGCGGCGAGCAGAAAAAGGCCATCGTG
GACCTGCTGTTCAAGACCAACCGGAAAGTGACCGTGAAGCAGCTGAAAGAGGACTACTTCAAGAAAATCG
AGTGCTTCGACTCCGTGGAAATCTCCGGCGTGGAAGATCGGTTCAACGCCTCCCTGGGCACATACCACGA
TCTGCTGAAAATTATCAAGGACAAGGACTTCCTGGACAATGAGGAAAACGAGGACATTCTGGAAGATATC
GTGCTGACCCTGACACTGTTTGAGGACAGAGAGATGATCGAGGAACGGCTGAAAACCTATGCCCACCTGT
TCGACGACAAAGTGATGAAGCAGCTGAAGCGGCGGAGATACACCGGCTGGGGCAGGCTGAGCCGGAAGCT
GATCAACGGCATCCGGGACAAGCAGTCCGGCAAG
Features (pLannotate 1.2.2; 18 found; start..end, strand, type, name):
   2074..2121    +  CDS            nucleoplasmin NLS: bipartite nuclear localization signal from nucleoplasmin
   2155..2266    +  polyA_signal   bGH poly(A) signal: bovine growth hormone polyadenylation signal
   2371..2511    +  repeat_region  AAV2 ITR: inverted terminal repeat of adeno-associated virus serotype 2 inverted
   2516..2567    -  misc_feature   bom (fragment): basis of mobility region from pBR322
   2586..2966    +  rep_origin     M13 ori (sequence partly withheld): M13 bacteriophage origin of replication; arrow indicates direction of (+) strand synthesis
   3042..3091    -  misc_feature   bom (fragment): basis of mobility region from pBR322
   3193..3228    -  CDS            rop (fragment): Rop protein, which maintains plasmids at low copy number; rop
   3323..3427    +  promoter       AmpR promoter: bla
   3428..4288    +  CDS            AmpR: β-lactamase; bla; confers resistance to ampicillin, carbenicillin, and related antibiotics
   4459..5047    +  rep_origin     ori: high-copy-number ColE1/pMB1/pBR322/pUC origin of replication
   5134..5375    +  promoter       U6 promoter: RNA polymerase III promoter for human U6 snRNA
   5402..5477    +  misc_RNA       gRNA scaffold: guide RNA scaffold for the Streptococcus pyogenes CRISPR/Cas9 system
   5484..5527    +  misc_RNA       gRNA scaffold (fragment): guide RNA scaffold for the Streptococcus pyogenes CRISPR/Cas9 system
   5591..5876    +  enhancer       CMV enhancer: human cytomegalovirus immediate early enhancer; contains an 18-bp deletion relative to the standard CMV enhancer
   5878..6155    +  promoter       chicken β-actin promoter: No description available
   6156..6384    +  intron         hybrid intron: hybrid between chicken β-actin (CBA) and minute virus of mice (MMV) introns (Gray et al., 2011)
   6522..8123    +  CDS            Cas9(N): N-terminal portion of Streptococcus pyogenes Cas9 (Zetsche et al., 2015)
   8124..2073    +  CDS            Cas9(C) (across the origin): C-terminal portion of Streptococcus pyogenes Cas9 (Zetsche et al., 2015)
