>Addgene plasmid #75349 | PXL | addgene full sequence | sequence record 266810 | Addgene NGS Result
GAGGGCCTATTTCCCATGATTCCTTCATATTTGCATATACGATACAAGGCTGTTAGAGAGATAATTGGAA
TTAATTTGACTGTAAACACAAAGATATTAGTACAAAATACGTGACGTAGAAAGTAATAATTTCTTGGGTA
GTTTGCAGTTTTAAAATTATGTTTTAAAATGGACTATCATATGCTTACCGTAACTTGAAAGTATTTCGAT
TTCTTGGCTTTATATATCTTGTGGAAAGGACGAAACACCGGGTCTTCGAGAAGACCTGTTTTAGAGCTAG
AAATAGCAAGTTAAAATAAGGCTAGTCCGTTATCAACTTGAAAAAGTGGCACCGAGTCGGTGCTTTTTTG
TTTTAGAGCTAGAAATAGCAAGTTAAAATAAGGCTAGTCCGTTTTTAGCGCGTGCGCCAATTCTGCAGAC
AAATGGCTCTAGGGTTAATTAAGGTCTAGAGGTACCCGTTACATAACTTACGGTAAATGGCCCGCCTGGC
TGACCGCCCAACGACCCCCGCCCATTGACGTCAATAGTAACGCCAATAGGGACTTTCCATTGACGTCAAT
GGGTGGAGTATTTACGGTAAACTGCCCACTTGGCAGTACATCAAGTGTATCATATGCCAAGTACGCCCCC
TATTGACGTCAATGACGGTAAATGGCCCGCCTGGCATTGTGCCCAGTACATGACCTTATGGGACTTTCCT
ACTTGGCAGTACATCTACGTATTAGTCATCGCTATTACCATGGTCGAGGTGAGCCCCACGTTCTGCTTCA
CTCTCCCCATCTCCCCCCCCTCCCCACCCCCAATTTTGTATTTATTTATTTTTTAATTATTTTGTGSRGC
GRKGCGGGGCGAGGGGCGGGGCGGGGCGAGGCGGAGAGGTGCGGCGGCAGCCAATCAGAGCGGCGCGCTC
CGAAAGTTTCCTTTTATGGCGAGGCGGCGGCGGCGGCGGCCCTATAAAAAGCGAAGCGCGCGGCGGGCGG
GAGTCGCTGCGCGCTGCCTTCGCCCCGTGCCCCGCTCCGCCGCCGCCTCGCGCCGCCCGCCCCGGCTCTG
ACTGACCGCGTTACTCCCACAGGTGAGCGGGCGGGACGGCCCTTCTCCTCCGGGCTGTAATTAGCTGAGC
AAGAGGTAAGGGTTTAAGGGATGGTTGGTTGGTGGGGTATTAATGTTTAATTACCTGGAGCACCTGCCTG
AAATCACTTTTTTTCAGGTTGGACCGGTGCCACCATGGACTATAAGGACCACGACGGAGACTACAAGGAT
CATGATATTGATTACAAAGACGATGACGATAAGATGGCCCCAAAGAAGAAGCGGAAGGTCGGTATCCACG
GAGTCCCAGCAGCCGACAAGAAGTACAGCATCGGCCTGGACATCGGCACCAACTCTGTGGGCTGGGCCGT
GATCACCGACGAGTACAAGGTGCCCAGCAAGAAATTCAAGGTGCTGGGCAACACCGACCGGCACAGCATC
AAGAAGAACCTGATCGGAGCCCTGCTGTTCGACAGCGGCGAAACAGCCGAGGCCACCCGGCTGAAGAGAA
CCGCCAGAAGAAGATACACCAGACGGAAGAACCGGATCTGCTATCTGCAAGAGATCTTCAGCAACGAGAT
GGCCAAGGTGGACGACAGCTTCTTCCACAGACTGGAAGAGTCCTTCCTGGTGGAAGAGGATAAGAAGCAC
GAGCGGCACCCCATCTTCGGCAACATCGTGGACGAGGTGGCCTACCACGAGAAGTACCCCACCATCTACC
ACCTGAGAAAGAAACTGGTGGACAGCACCGACAAGGCCGACCTGCGGCTGATCTATCTGGCCCTGGCCCA
CATGATCAAGTTCCGGGGCCACTTCCTGATCGAGGGCGACCTGAACCCCGACAACAGCGACGTGGACAAG
CTGTTCATCCAGCTGGTGCAGACCTACAACCAGCTGTTCGAGGAAAACCCCATCAACGCCAGCGGCGTGG
ACGCCAAGGCCATCCTGTCTGCCAGACTGAGCAAGAGCAGACGGCTGGAAAATCTGATCGCCCAGCTGCC
CGGCGAGAAGAAGAATGGCCTGTTCGGAAACCTGATTGCCCTGAGCCTGGGCCTGACCCCCAACTTCAAG
AGCAACTTCGACCTGGCCGAGGATGCCAAACTGCAGCTGAGCAAGGACACCTACGACGACGACCTGGACA
ACCTGCTGGCCCAGATCGGCGACCAGTACGCCGACCTGTTTCTGGCCGCCAAGAACCTGTCCGACGCCAT
CCTGCTGAGCGACATCCTGAGAGTGAACACCGAGATCACCAAGGCCCCCCTGAGCGCCTCTATGATCAAG
AGATACGACGAGCACCACCAGGACCTGACCCTGCTGAAAGCTCTCGTGCGGCAGCAGCTGCCTGAGAAGT
ACAAAGAGATTTTCTTCGACCAGAGCAAGAACGGCTACGCCGGCTACATTGACGGCGGAGCCAGCCAGGA
AGAGTTCTACAAGTTCATCAAGCCCATCCTGGAAAAGATGGACGGCACCGAGGAACTGCTCGTGAAGCTG
AACAGAGAGGACCTGCTGCGGAAGCAGCGGACCTTCGACAACGGCAGCATCCCCCACCAGATCCACCTGG
GAGAGCTGCACGCCATTCTGCGGCGGCAGGAAGATTTTTACCCATTCCTGAAGGACAACCGGGAAAAGAT
CGAGAAGATCCTGACCTTCCGCATCCCCTACTACGTGGGCCCTCTGGCCAGGGGAAACAGCAGATTCGCC
TGGATGACCAGAAAGAGCGAGGAAACCATCACCCCCTGGAACTTCGAGGAAGTGGTGGACAAGGGCGCTT
CCGCCCAGAGCTTCATCGAGCGGATGACCAACTTCGATAAGAACCTGCCCAACGAGAAGGTGCTGCCCAA
GCACAGCCTGCTGTACGAGTACTTCACCGTGTATAACGAGCTGACCAAAGTGAAATACGTGACCGAGGGA
ATGAGAAAGCCCGCCTTCCTGAGCGGCGAGCAGAAAAAGGCCATCGTGGACCTGCTGTTCAAGACCAACC
GGAAAGTGACCGTGAAGCAGCTGAAAGAGGACTACTTCAAGAAAATCGAGTGCTTCGACTCCGTGGAAAT
CTCCGGCGTGGAAGATCGGTTCAACGCCTCCCTGGGCACATACCACGATCTGCTGAAAATTATCAAGGAC
AAGGACTTCCTGGACAATGAGGAAAACGAGGACATTCTGGAAGATATCGTGCTGACCCTGACACTGTTTG
AGGACAGAGAGATGATCGAGGAACGGCTGAAAACCTATGCCCACCTGTTCGACGACAAAGTGATGAAGCA
GCTGAAGCGGCGGAGATACACCGGCTGGGGCAGGCTGAGCCGGAAGCTGATCAACGGCATCCGGGACAAG
CAGTCCGGCAAGACAATCCTGGATTTCCTGAAGTCCGACGGCTTCGCCAACAGAAACTTCATGCAGCTGA
TCCACGACGACAGCCTGACCTTTAAAGAGGACATCCAGAAAGCCCAGGTGTCCGGCCAGGGCGATAGCCT
GCACGAGCACATTGCCAATCTGGCCGGCAGCCCCGCCATTAAGAAGGGCATCCTGCAGACAGTGAAGGTG
GTGGACGAGCTCGTGAAAGTGATGGGCCGGCACAAGCCCGAGAACATCGTGATCGAAATGGCCAGAGAGA
ACCAGACCACCCAGAAGGGACAGAAGAACAGCCGCGAGAGAATGAAGCGGATCGAAGAGGGCATCAAAGA
GCTGGGCAGCCAGATCCTGAAAGAACACCCCGTGGAAAACACCCAGCTGCAGAACGAGAAGCTGTACCTG
TACTACCTGCAGAATGGGCGGGATATGTACGTGGACCAGGAACTGGACATCAACCGGCTGTCCGACTACG
ATGTGGACCATATCGTGCCTCAGAGCTTTCTGAAGGACGACTCCATCGACAACAAGGTGCTGACCAGAAG
CGACAAGAACCGGGGCAAGAGCGACAACGTGCCCTCCGAAGAGGTCGTGAAGAAGATGAAGAACTACTGG
CGGCAGCTGCTGAACGCCAAGCTGATTACCCAGAGAAAGTTCGACAATCTGACCAAGGCCGAGAGAGGCG
GCCTGAGCGAACTGGATAAGGCCGGCTTCATCAAGAGACAGCTGGTGGAAACCCGGCAGATCACAAAGCA
CGTGGCACAGATCCTGGACTCCCGGATGAACACTAAGTACGACGAGAATGACAAGCTGATCCGGGAAGTG
AAAGTGATCACCCTGAAGTCCAAGCTGGTGTCCGATTTCCGGAAGGATTTCCAGTTTTACAAAGTGCGCG
AGATCAACAACTACCACCACGCCCACGACGCCTACCTGAACGCCGTCGTGGGAACCGCCCTGATCAAAAA
GTACCCTAAGCTGGAAAGCGAGTTCGTGTACGGCGACTACAAGGTGTACGACGTGCGGAAGATGATCGCC
AAGAGCGAGCAGGAAATCGGCAAGGCTACCGCCAAGTACTTCTTCTACAGCAACATCATGAACTTTTTCA
AGACCGAGATTACCCTGGCCAACGGCGAGATCCGGAAGCGGCCTCTGATCGAGACAAACGGCGAAACCGG
GGAGATCGTGTGGGATAAGGGCCGGGATTTTGCCACCGTGCGGAAAGTGCTGAGCATGCCCCAAGTGAAT
ATCGTGAAAAAGACCGAGGTGCAGACAGGCGGCTTCAGCAAAGAGTCTATCCTGCCCAAGAGGAACAGCG
ATAAGCTGATCGCCAGAAAGAAGGACTGGGACCCTAAGAAGTACGGCGGCTTCGACAGCCCCACCGTGGC
CTATTCTGTGCTGGTGGTGGCCAAAGTGGAAAAGGGCAAGTCCAAGAAACTGAAGAGTGTGAAAGAGCTG
CTGGGGATCACCATCATGGAAAGAAGCAGCTTCGAGAAGAATCCCATCGACTTTCTGGAAGCCAAGGGCT
ACAAAGAAGTGAAAAAGGACCTGATCATCAAGCTGCCTAAGTACTCCCTGTTCGAGCTGGAAAACGGCCG
GAAGAGAATGCTGGCCTCTGCCGGCGAACTGCAGAAGGGAAACGAACTGGCCCTGCCCTCCAAATATGTG
AACTTCCTGTACCTGGCCAGCCACTATGAGAAGCTGAAGGGCTCCCCCGAGGATAATGAGCAGAAACAGC
TGTTTGTGGAACAGCACAAGCACTACCTGGACGAGATCATCGAGCAGATCAGCGAGTTCTCCAAGAGAGT
GATCCTGGCCGACGCTAATCTGGACAAAGTGCTGTCCGCCTACAACAAGCACCGGGATAAGCCCATCAGA
GAGCAGGCCGAGAATATCATCCACCTGTTTACCCTGACCAATCTGGGAGCCCCTGCCGCCTTCAAGTACT
TTGACACCACCATCGACCGGAAGAGGTACACCAGCACCAAAGAGGTGCTGGACGCCACCCTGATCCACCA
GAGCATCACCGGCCTGTACGAGACACGGATCGACCTGTCTCAGCTGGGAGGCGACAAAAGGCCGGCGGCC
ACGAAAAAGGCCGGCCAGGCAAAAAAGAAAAAGTAAGAATTCCTAGAGCTCGCTGATCAGCCTCGACTGT
GCCTTCTAGTTGCCAGCCATCTGTTGTTTGCCCCTCCCCCGTGCCTTCCTTGACCCTGGAAGGTGCCACT
CCCACTGTCCTTTCCTAATAAAATGAGGAAATTGCATCGCATTGTCTGAGTAGGTGTCATTCTATTCTGG
GGGGTGGGGTGGGGCAGGACAGCAAGGGGGAGGATTGGGAAGAGAATAGCAGGCATGCTGGGGAGCGGCC
GCAGGAACCCCTAGTGATGGAGTTGGCCACTCCCTCTCTGCGCGCTCGCTCGCTCACTGAGGCCGGGCGA
CCAAAGGTCGCCCGACGCCCGGGCTTTGCCCGGGCGGCCTCAGTGAGCGAGCGAGCGCGCAGCTGCCTGC
AGGGGCGCCTGATGCGGTATTTTCTCCTTACGCATCTGTGCGGTATTTCACACCGCATA
[95 nt withheld, positions 5940-6034]
T
[46 nt withheld, positions 6036-6081]
C
[141 nt withheld, positions 6083-6223]
CCTTTGACGTTGGAGTCCACGTTCTTT
[37 nt withheld, positions 6251-6287]
ACTCTATCTCGGGCTATTCTTTTGATTTATAAGGGATTTTGCCGATTTCGGTCTATTGGTTAAAAAATGA
GCTGATTTAACAAAAATTTAACGCGAATTTTAACAAAATATTAACGTTTACAATTTTATGGTGCACTCTC
AGTACAATCTGCTCTGATGCCGCATAGTTAAGCCAGCCCCGACACCCGCCAACACCCGCTGACGCGCCCT
GACGGGCTTGTCTGCTCCCGGCATCCGCTTACAGACAAGCTGTGACCGTCTCCGGGAGCTGCATGTGTCA
GAGGTTTTCACCGTCATCACCGAAACGCGCGAGACGAAAGGGCCTCGTGATACGCCTATTTTTATAGGTT
AATGTCATGATAATAATGGTTTCTTAGACGTCAGGTGGCACTTTTCGGGGAAATGTGCGCGGAACCCCTA
TTTGTTTATTTTTCTAAATACATTCAAATATGTATCCGCTCATGAGACAATAACCCTGATAAATGCTTCA
ATAATATTGAAAAAGGAAGAGTATGAGTATTCAACATTTCCGTGTCGCCCTTATTCCCTTTTTTGCGGCA
TTTTGCCTTCCTGTTTTTGCTCACCCAGAAACGCTGGTGAAAGTAAAAGATGCTGAAGATCAGTTGGGTG
CACGAGTGGGTTACATCGAACTGGATCTCAACAGCGGTAAGATCCTTGAGAGTTTTCGCCCCGAAGAACG
TTTTCCAATGATGAGCACTTTTAAAGTTCTGCTATGTGGCGCGGTATTATCCCGTATTGACGCCGGGCAA
GAGCAACTCGGTCGCCGCATACACTATTCTCAGAATGACTTGGTTGAGTACTCACCAGTCACAGAAAAGC
ATCTTACGGATGGCATGACAGTAAGAGAATTATGCAGTGCTGCCATAACCATGAGTGATAACACTGCGGC
CAACTTACTTCTGACAACGATCGGAGGACCGAAGGAGCTAACCGCTTTTTTGCACAACATGGGGGATCAT
GTAACTCGCCTTGATCGTTGGGAACCGGAGCTGAATGAAGCCATACCAAACGACGAGCGTGACACCACGA
TGCCTGTAGCAATGGCAACAACGTTGCGCAAACTATTAACTGGCGAACTACTTACTCTAGCTTCCCGGCA
ACAATTAATAGACTGGATGGAGGCGGATAAAGTTGCAGGACCACTTCTGCGCTCGGCCCTTCCGGCTGGC
TGGTTTATTGCTGATAAATCTGGAGCCGGTGAGCGTGGAAGCCGCGGTATCATTGCAGCACTGGGGCCAG
ATGGTAAGCCCTCCCGTATCGTAGTTATCTACACGACGGGGAGTCAGGCAACTATGGATGAACGAAATAG
ACAGATCGCTGAGATAGGTGCCTCACTGATTAAGCATTGGTAACTGTCAGACCAAGTTTACTCATATATA
CTTTAGATTGATTTAAAACTTCATTTTTAATTTAAAAGGATCTAGGTGAAGATCCTTTTTGATAATCTCA
TGACCAAAATCCCTTAACGTGAGTTTTCGTTCCACTGAGCGTCAGACCCCGTAGAAAAGATCAAAGGATC
TTCTTGAGATCCTTTTTTTCTGCGCGTAATCTGCTGCTTGCAAACAAAAAAACCACCGCTACCAGCGGTG
GTTTGTTTGCCGGATCAAGAGCTACCAACTCTTTTTCCGAAGGTAACTGGCTTCAGCAGAGCGCAGATAC
CAAATACTGTTCTTCTAGTGTAGCCGTAGTTAGGCCACCACTTCAAGAACTCTGTAGCACCGCCTACATA
CCTCGCTCTGCTAATCCTGTTACCAGTGGCTGCTGCCAGTGGCGATAAGTCGTGTCTTACCGGGTTGGAC
TCAAGACGATAGTTACCGGATAAGGCGCAGCGGTCGGGCTGAACGGGGGGTTCGTGCACACAGCCCAGCT
TGGAGCGAACGACCTACACCGAACTGAGATACCTACAGCGTGAGCTATGAGAAAGCGCCACGCTTCCCGA
AGGGAGAAAGGCGGACAGGTATCCGGTAAGCGGCAGGGTCGGAACAGGAGAGCGCACGAGGGAGCTTCCA
GGGGGAAACGCCTGGTATCTTTATAGTCCTGTCGGGTTTCGCCACCTCTGACTTGAGCGTCGATTTTTGT
GATGCTCGTCAGGGGGGCGGAGCCTATGGAAAAACGCCAGCAACGCGGCCTTTTTACGGTTCCTGGCCTT
TTGCTGGCCTTTTGCTCACATGTCCTTAATTAACCTTCGAACCCATGT
Features (pLannotate 1.2.2; 18 found; start..end, strand, type, name):
      1..241     +  promoter       U6 promoter: RNA polymerase III promoter for human U6 snRNA
    268..343     +  misc_RNA       gRNA scaffold: guide RNA scaffold for the Streptococcus pyogenes CRISPR/Cas9 system
    350..393     +  misc_RNA       gRNA scaffold (fragment): guide RNA scaffold for the Streptococcus pyogenes CRISPR/Cas9 system
    457..742     +  enhancer       CMV enhancer: human cytomegalovirus immediate early enhancer; contains an 18-bp deletion relative to the standard CMV enhancer
    839..979     +  promoter       chicken β-actin promoter (fragment): No description available
    980..1207    +  intron         hybrid intron: hybrid between chicken β-actin (CBA) and minute virus of mice (MMV) introns (Gray et al., 2011)
   1345..2946    +  CDS            Cas9(N): N-terminal portion of Streptococcus pyogenes Cas9 (Zetsche et al., 2015)
   2947..5445    +  CDS            Cas9(C): C-terminal portion of Streptococcus pyogenes Cas9 (Zetsche et al., 2015)
   5446..5493    +  CDS            nucleoplasmin NLS: bipartite nuclear localization signal from nucleoplasmin
   5527..5638    +  polyA_signal   bGH poly(A) signal: bovine growth hormone polyadenylation signal
   5743..5883    +  repeat_region  AAV2 ITR: inverted terminal repeat of adeno-associated virus serotype 2 inverted
   5888..5939    -  misc_feature   bom (fragment): basis of mobility region from pBR322
   5958..6413    +  rep_origin     f1 ori (sequence partly withheld): f1 bacteriophage origin of replication; arrow indicates direction of (+) strand synthesis
   6414..6463    -  misc_feature   bom (fragment): basis of mobility region from pBR322
   6565..6600    -  CDS            rop (fragment): Rop protein, which maintains plasmids at low copy number; rop
   6695..6799    +  promoter       AmpR promoter: bla
   6800..7660    +  CDS            AmpR: β-lactamase; bla; confers resistance to ampicillin, carbenicillin, and related antibiotics
   7831..8419    +  rep_origin     ori: high-copy-number ColE1/pMB1/pBR322/pUC origin of replication
