[The description below was written by a language model from this plasmid's Addgene catalogue record, the feature table of its GenBank file and pLannotate feature annotations shown in this document.]
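Description:
PXL is an approximately 8.5 kb mammalian expression CRISPR plasmid derived from PX330, serving both as an all-in-one Cas9/sgRNA vector and as a shuttle for building viral CRISPR constructs. It is propagated in E. coli under ampicillin selection (β-lactamase with its own promoter) from a pBR322/ColE1-type origin. The catalogue lists it as low copy, although the annotation software describes the origin as high-copy type. An f1/M13 phage origin and a single AAV2 inverted terminal repeat, carried over from the parental backbone, are also annotated.

The payload consists of two expression units. A human U6 RNA polymerase III promoter drives an empty guide cassette: a marked insertion site, into which annealed oligonucleotides are ligated after BbsI digestion, followed by the Streptococcus pyogenes gRNA scaffold and a short U6 terminator. A second partial scaffold fragment is annotated just downstream. The adjacent unit uses a hybrid CMV enhancer/chicken β-actin promoter with a hybrid intron to express human codon-optimised SpCas9, which carries an N-terminal triple FLAG tag and SV40 nuclear localisation signal, a C-terminal nucleoplasmin NLS, and a bGH polyadenylation signal.

According to the record, once a guide has been inserted, BstBI plus PacI digestion allows the sgRNA cassette to be moved into the companion FUX or pRubiX T2A-Cas9 vectors, letting the user combine a chosen sgRNA with a viral backbone and fluorescent protein. The PacI site can also accept a second sgRNA. The associated work applied this system to retroviral CRISPR-Cas9 studies of autism-associated genes in developing neurons. The sequencing-verified record is slightly shorter than the depositor sequence (8,505 versus about 8,548 nt), with only a fragment of the β-actin promoter annotated in it.
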