Addgene plasmid #75349: PXL
Purpose: PX330 derived. Bbs1 & annealed oligos to insert guide strand. BstB1+Pac1 of PXL and FUX-/pRubiX- T2A-Cas9 for choice of sgRNA, viral backbone, and fluorescent protein. Pac1 to introduce 2nd sgRNA.
Depositing lab: Bryan Luikart. Depositing organization: Dartmouth College and Medical School. Publication: A Retroviral CRISPR-Cas9 System for Cellular Autism-Associated Phenotype Discovery in Developing Neurons. Williams MR, Fricano-Kugler CJ, Getz SA, Skelton PD, Lee J, Rizzuto CP, Geller JS, Li M, Luikart BW. Sci Rep. 2016 May 10;6:25611. doi: 10.1038/srep25611. PubMed 27161796.
Backbone
  Vector backbone: PX330
  Total vector size (bp): 8548
  Vector type: Mammalian Expression, CRISPR
Growth in bacteria
  Bacterial resistance: Ampicillin, 100 μg/mL
  Growth temperature: 37°C
  Growth strain: NEB Stable
  Copy number: Low Copy
Gene/Insert
  Gene/Insert name: Cas9
  gRNA/shRNA sequence: Empty Cassette
  Promoter: U6
  Cloning method: Restriction Enzyme; 5′ cloning site BstB1 or Pac1 (not destroyed); 3′ cloning site Pac1 (not destroyed)
  Sequencing primers: 5′ LKO1
Terms and licenses: Academic/Nonprofit Terms; Industry Terms: Not Available to Industry
Depositor comments: Derived from PX330
How to cite: PXL was a gift from Bryan Luikart (Addgene plasmid # 75349 ; http://n2t.net/addgene:75349 ; RRID:Addgene_75349)
