>Addgene plasmid #75349 | PXL | addgene partial sequence | sequence record 145847 | pCBhProF 5'-agggatggttggttggtggg-3'
TTTTTTTCAGGTTGGACCGGTGCCACCATGGACTATAAGGACCACGACGGAGACTACAAGGATCATGATA
TTGATTACAAAGACGATGACGATAAGATGGCCCCAAAGAAGAAGCGGAAGGTCGGTATCCACGGAGTCCC
AGCAGCCGACAAGAAGTACAGCATCGGCCTGGACATCGGCACCAACTCTGTGGGCTGGGCCGTGATCACC
GACGAGTACAAGGTGCCCAGCAAGAAATTCAAGGTGCTGGGCAACACCGACCGGCACAGCATCAAGAAGA
ACCTGATCGGAGCCCTGCTGTTCGACAGCGGCGAAACAGCCGAGGCCACCCGGCTGAAGAGAACCGCCAG
AAGAAGATACACCAGACGGAAGAACCGGATCTGCTATCTGCAAGAGATCTTCAGCAACGAGATGGCCAAG
GTGGACGACAGCTTCTTCCACAGACTGGAAGAGTCCTTCCTGGTGGAAGAGGATAAGAAGCACGAGCGGC
ACCCCATCTTCGGCAACATCGTGGACGAGGTGGCCTACCACGAGAAGTACCCCACCATCTACCACCTGAG
AAAGAAACTGGTGGACAGCACCGACAAGGCCGACCTGCGGCTGATCTATCTGGCCCTGGCCCACATGATC
AAGTTCCGGGGCCACTTCCTGATCGAGGGCGACCTGAACCCCGACAACAGCGACGTGGACAAGCTGTTCA
TCCAGCTGGTGCAGACCTACAACCAGCTG
