>Addgene plasmid #75349 | PXL | addgene partial sequence | sequence record 145848 | hU6-F 5'-GAGGGCCTATTTCCCATGATT-3'
AGAGATAATTGGAATTAATTTGACTGTAAACACAAAGATATTAGTACAAAATACGTGACGTAGCAAAGTA
ATAATTTCTTGGGTAGTTTGCAGTTTTAAAATTATGTTTTAAAATGGACTATCATATGCTTACCGTAACT
TGAAAGTATTTCGATTTCTTGGCTTTATATATCTTGTGGAAAGGACGAAACACCGGGTCTTCGAGAAGAC
CTGTTTTAGAGCTAGAAATAGCAAGTTAAAATAAGGCTAGTCCGTTATCAACTTGAAAAAGTGGCACCGA
GTCGGTGCTTTTTTGTTTTAGAGCTAGAAATAGCAAGTTAAAATAAGGCTAGTCCGTTTTTAGCGCGTGC
GCCAATTCTGCAGACAAATGGCTCTAGGGTTAATTAAGGTCTAGAGGTACCCGTTACATAACTTACGGTA
AATGGCCCGCCTGGCTGACCGCCCAACGACCCCCGCCCATTGACGTCAATAGTAACGCCAATAGGGACTT
TCCATTGACGTCAATGGGTGGAGTATTTACGGTAAACTGC
